Addgene plasmid #187112: pAAV-EF1a-fDIO-tdTomato-WPRE
Purpose: FLP-dependent expression of tdTomato under EF1a promoter
Depositing lab: Yongling Zhu. Depositing organization: Northwestern University. Publication: Intersectional mapping of multi-transmitter neurons and other cell types in the brain. Xu J, Jo A, DeVries RP, Deniz S, Cherian S, Sunmola I, Song X, Marshall JJ, Gruner KA, Daigle TL, Contractor A, Lerner TN, Zeng H, Zhu Y. Cell Rep. 2022 Jul 5;40(1):111036. doi: 10.1016/j.celrep.2022.111036. PubMed 35793636.
Backbone
  Vector backbone: pAAV
  Vector type: AAV
Growth in bacteria
  Bacterial resistance: Ampicillin, 100 μg/mL
  Growth temperature: 37°C
  Growth strain: NEB Stable
  Copy number: High Copy
Gene/Insert
  Gene/Insert name: tdTomato
  Cloning method: Ligation Independent Cloning
  Sequencing primers: 5′ Ef1a; 3′ WPRE
Terms and licenses: Academic/Nonprofit Terms; Industry Terms: Not Available to Industry
How to cite: pAAV-EF1a-fDIO-tdTomato-WPRE was a gift from Yongling Zhu (Addgene plasmid # 187112 ; http://n2t.net/addgene:187112 ; RRID:Addgene_187112)
