[The description below was written by a language model from this plasmid's Addgene catalogue record and pLannotate feature annotations shown in this document.]
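Description:
pAAV-EF1a-fDIO-tdTomato-WPRE is an adeno-associated virus transfer plasmid (about 7.0 kb) built on a pAAV backbone for FLP recombinase-dependent expression of the red-orange fluorescent protein tdTomato. It is maintained in E. coli through a high-copy ColE1/pUC-type origin and selected with ampicillin via the β-lactamase gene; an f1 phage origin is also present. The expression cassette is bounded by AAV2 inverted terminal repeats, which provide the signals for replication and packaging of the intervening DNA into AAV particles. In the annotation the downstream ITR is called in full, while the upstream one is detected only as short fragments. This is common for these repetitive, hard-to-sequence elements and fits with the use of a recombination-deficient growth strain.

Within the ITRs, the strong constitutive human EF-1α promoter is followed by the tdTomato coding sequence in the reverse orientation, flanked by FRT sites in opposing orientations. Only one minimal FRT is annotated on each side. The short adjacent stretches labelled as β-globin intron fragments probably correspond to the second, variant FRT pair expected in an fDIO (double-inverted) design, but the record does not confirm this. Without FLP, the antisense tdTomato is not translated. FLP-mediated inversion, locked in place by subsequent excision, turns the coding sequence into the sense orientation for transcription from EF-1α. A WPRE downstream enhances transcript stability and expression, and the human growth hormone polyadenylation signal terminates the message. Other small annotated fragments (SV40 small t, MCS, bom, rop) appear to be cloning or backbone remnants.

The construct is used to label FLP-expressing cell populations. The associated work concerns intersectional mapping of neuronal cell types in the brain.
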