Features (pLannotate 1.2.2; 21 found; start..end, strand, type, name):
     12..39      +  repeat_region  AAV2 ITR (fragment): inverted terminal repeat of adeno-associated virus serotype 2 inverted
     68..95      +  repeat_region  AAV2 ITR (fragment): inverted terminal repeat of adeno-associated virus serotype 2 inverted
    158..224     +  CDS            small t antigen (fragment): SV40 (simian virus 40) small t antigen
    231..1409    +  promoter       EF-1α promoter: strong constitutive promoter for human elongation factor EF-1α
   1416..1433    +  misc_feature   MCS (fragment): pUC18/19 multiple cloning site
   1440..1473    +  protein_bind   FRT (minimal): supports FLP-mediated excision but not integration (Turan and Bode, 2011) FLP recombinase from the Saccharomyces cerevisiae 2μ plasmid
   1474..1523    -  intron         β-globin intron (fragment): internally truncated intron from human β-globin
   1573..3000    -  CDS            tdTomato: tdTomato is a basic (constitutively fluorescent) orange fluorescent protein published in 2004, derived from Discosoma sp.. It is reported to be a somewhat slowly-maturing tandem dimer with low acid sensitivity.
   3013..3046    -  protein_bind   FRT (minimal): supports FLP-mediated excision but not integration (Turan and Bode, 2011) FLP recombinase from the Saccharomyces cerevisiae 2μ plasmid
   3047..3097    -  intron         β-globin intron (fragment): internally truncated intron from human β-globin
   3131..3155    +  misc_feature   MCS (fragment): pBluescript multiple cloning site
   3155..3743    +  misc_feature   WPRE: woodchuck hepatitis virus posttranscriptional regulatory element
   3775..4251    +  polyA_signal   hGH poly(A) signal: human growth hormone polyadenylation signal
   4291..4431    +  repeat_region  AAV2 ITR: inverted terminal repeat of adeno-associated virus serotype 2 inverted
   4436..4487    -  misc_feature   bom (fragment): basis of mobility region from pBR322
   4506..4961    +  rep_origin     f1 ori (sequence partly withheld): f1 bacteriophage origin of replication; arrow indicates direction of (+) strand synthesis
   4962..5011    -  misc_feature   bom (fragment): basis of mobility region from pBR322
   5113..5148    -  CDS            rop (fragment): Rop protein, which maintains plasmids at low copy number; rop
   5243..5347    +  promoter       AmpR promoter: bla
   5348..6208    +  CDS            AmpR: β-lactamase; bla; confers resistance to ampicillin, carbenicillin, and related antibiotics
   6379..6967    +  rep_origin     ori: high-copy-number ColE1/pMB1/pBR322/pUC origin of replication
>Addgene plasmid #187112 | pAAV-EF1a-fDIO-tdTomato-WPRE | addgene full sequence | sequence record 374363 | Addgene NGS Result
CCTGCAGGCAGCTGCGCGCTCGCTCGCTCACTGAGGCCGCCCGGGCGTCGGGCGACCTTTGGTCGCCCGG
CCTCAGTGAGCGAGCGAGCGCGCAGAGAGGGAGTGGCCAACTCCATCACTAGGGGTTCCTGCGGCCGCAC
GCGTAAGCTTTGCAAAGATGGATAAAGTTTTAAACAGAGAGGAATCTTTGCAGCTAATGGACCTTCTAGG
TCTTGAAAGGAGTGGGAATTGGCTCCGGTGCCCGTCAGTGGGCAGAGCGCACATCGCCCACAGTCCCCGA
GAAGTTGGGGGGAGGGGTCGGCAATTGAACCGGTGCCTAGAGAAGGTGGCGCGGGGTAAACTGGGAAAGT
GATGTCGTGTACTGGCTCCGCCTTTTTCCCGAGGGTGGGGGAGAACCGTATATAAGTGCAGTAGTCGCCG
TGAACGTTCTTTTTCGCAACGGGTTTGCCGCCAGAACACAGGTAAGTGCCGTGTGTGGTTCCCGCGGGCC
TGGCCTCTTTACGGGTTATGGCCCTTGCGTGCCTTGAATTACTTCCACCTGGCTGCAGTACGTGATTCTT
GATCCCGAGCTTCGGGTTGGAAGTGGGTGGGAGAGTTCGAGGCCTTGCGCTTAAGGAGCCCCTTCGCCTC
GTGCTTGAGTTGAGGCCTGGCCTGGGCGCTGGGGCCGCCGCGTGCGAATCTGGTGGCACCTTCGCGCCTG
TCTCGCTGCTTTCGATAAGTCTCTAGCCATTTAAAATTTTTGATGACCTGCTGCGACGCTTTTTTTCTGG
CAAGATAGTCTTGTAAATGCGGGCCAAGATCTGCACACTGGTATTTCGGTTTTTGGGGCCGCGGGCGGCG
ACGGGGCCCGTGCGTCCCAGCGCACATGTTCGGCGAGGCGGGGCCTGCGAGCGCGGCCACCGAGAATCGG
ACGGGGGTAGTCTCAAGCTGGCCGGCCTGCTCTGGTGCCTGGCCTCGCGCCGCCGTGTATCGCCCCGCCC
TGGGCGGCAAGGCTGGCCCGGTCGGCACCAGTTGCGTGAGCGGAAAGATGGCCGCTTCCCGGCCCTGCTG
CAGGGAGCTCAAAATGGAGGACGCGGCGCTCGGGAGAGCGGGCGGGTGAGTCACCCACACAAAGGAAAAG
GGCCTTTCCGTCCTCAGCCGTCGCTTCATGTGACTCCACGGAGTACCGGGCGCCGTCCAGGCACCTCGAT
TAGTTCTCGAGCTTTTGGAGTACGTCGTCTTTAGGTTGGGGGGAGGGGTTTTATGCGATGGAGTTTCCCC
ACACTGAGTGGGTGGAGACTGAAGTTAGGCCAGCTTGGCACTTGATGTAATTCTCCTTGGAATTTGCCCT
TTTTGAGTTTGGATCTTGGTTCATTCTCAAGCCTCAGACAGTGGTTCAAAGTTTTTTTCTTCCATTTCAG
GTGTCGTGAGGTACCGGATCCTCTAGAGTCGACTCCGGAGAAGTTCCTATTCTCTAGAAAGTATAGGAAC
TTCGCAGAATGGTAGCTGGATTGTAGCTGCTATTAGCAATATGAAACCTCTTAGAAGTTCCTATTCTTCA
AAAGGTATAGGAACTTCGGCGCGCCATTCTTACTTGTACAGCTCGTCCATGCCGTACAGGAACAGGTGGT
GGCGGCCCTCGGAGCGCTCGTACTGTTCCACGATGGTGTAGTCCTCGTTGTGGGAGGTGATGTCCAGCTT
GGTGTCCACGTAGTAGTAGCCGGGCAGTTGCACGGGCTTCTTGGCCATGTAGATGGTCTTGAACTCCACC
AGGTAGTGGCCGCCGTCCTTCAGCTTCAGGGCCTGGTGGATCTCGCCCTTCAGCACGCCGTCGCGGGGGT
ACAGGCGCTCGGTGGAGGCCTCCCAGCCCATGGTCTTCTTCTGCATTACGGGGCCGTCGGGGGGGAAGTT
GGTGCCGCGCATCTTCACCTTGTAGATCAGCGTGCCGTCCTGCAGGGAGGAGTCCTGGGTCACGGTCACC
AGACCGCCGTCCTCGAAGTTCATCACGCGCTCCCACTTGAAGCCCTCGGGGAAGGACAGCTTCTTGTAAT
CGGGGATGTCGGCGGGGTGCTTCACGTACGCCTTGGAGCCGTACATGAACTGGGGGGACAGGATGTCCCA
GGCGAAGGGCAGGGGGCCGCCCTTGGTCACCTTCAGCTTGGCGGTCTGGGTGCCCTCGTAGGGGCGGCCC
TCGCCCTCGCCCTCGATCTCGAACTCGTGGCCGTTCATGGAGCCCTCCATGCGCACCTTGAAGCGCATGA
ACTCTTTGATGACGGCCATGTTGTTGTCCTCGGAGGAGGCGGTGCCGGAGCTGCCGCTGCCGGTGCTGCC
GGTGCCATGCCCCAGGAACAGGTGGTGGCGGCCCTCGGAGCGCTCGTACTGTTCCACGATGGTGTAGTCC
TCGTTGTGGGAGGTGATGTCCAGCTTGGTGTCCACGTAGTAGTAGCCGGGCAGTTGCACGGGCTTCTTGG
CCATGTAGATGGTCTTGAACTCCACCAGGTAGTGGCCGCCGTCCTTCAGCTTCAGGGCCTGGTGGATCTC
GCCCTTCAGCACGCCGTCGCGGGGGTACAGGCGCTCGGTGGAGGCCTCCCAGCCCATGGTCTTCTTCTGC
ATTACGGGGCCGTCGGGGGGGAAGTTGGTGCCGCGCATCTTCACCTTGTAGATCAGCGTGCCGTCCTGCA
GGGAGGAGTCCTGGGTCACGGTCACCAGACCGCCGTCCTCGAAGTTCATCACGCGCTCCCACTTGAAGCC
CTCGGGGAAGGACAGCTTCTTGTAATCGGGGATGTCGGCGGGGTGCTTCACGTACGCCTTGGAGCCGTAC
ATGAACTGGGGGGACAGGATGTCCCAGGCGAAGGGCAGGGGGCCGCCCTTGGTCACCTTCAGCTTGGCGG
TCTGGGTGCCCTCGTAGGGGCGGCCCTCGCCCTCGCCCTCGATCTCGAACTCGTGGCCGTTCATGGAGCC
CTCCATGCGCACCTTGAAGCGCATGAACTCTTTGATGACCTCCTCGCCCTTGCTCACCATGGTGGCGCTA
GCGAAGTTCCTATACTTTCTAGAGAATAGGAACTTCTTGCCTTAACCCAGAAATTATCACTGTTATTCTT
TAGAATGGTGCAAAGAGAAGTTCCTATACCTTTTGAAGAATAGGAACTTCGAATTCGATATCAAGCTTAT
CGATAATCAACCTCTGGATTACAAAATTTGTGAAAGATTGACTGGTATTCTTAACTATGTTGCTCCTTTT
ACGCTATGTGGATACGCTGCTTTAATGCCTTTGTATCATGCTATTGCTTCCCGTATGGCTTTCATTTTCT
CCTCCTTGTATAAATCCTGGTTGCTGTCTCTTTATGAGGAGTTGTGGCCCGTTGTCAGGCAACGTGGCGT
GGTGTGCACTGTGTTTGCTGACGCAACCCCCACTGGTTGGGGCATTGCCACCACCTGTCAGCTCCTTTCC
GGGACTTTCGCTTTCCCCCTCCCTATTGCCACGGCGGAACTCATCGCCGCCTGCCTTGCCCGCTGCTGGA
CAGGGGCTCGGCTGTTGGGCACTGACAATTCCGTGGTGTTGTCGGGGAAATCATCGTCCTTTCCTTGGCT
GCTCGCCTATGTTGCCACCTGGATTCTGCGCGGGACGTCCTTCTGCTACGTCCCTTCGGCCCTCAATCCA
GCGGACCTTCCTTCCCGCGGCCTGCTGCCGGCTCTGCGGCCTCTTCCGCGTCTTCGCCTTCGCCCTCAGA
CGAGTCGGATCTCCCTTTGGGCCGCCTCCCCGCATCGATACCGAGCGCTGCTCGAGAGATCTACGGGTGG
CATCCCTGTGACCCCTCCCCAGTGCCTCTCCTGGCCCTGGAAGTTGCCACTCCAGTGCCCACCAGCCTTG
TCCTAATAAAATTAAGTTGCATCATTTTGTCTGACTAGGTGTCCTTCTATAATATTATGGGGTGGAGGGG
GGTGGTATGGAGCAAGGGGCAAGTTGGGAAGACAACCTGTAGGGCCTGCGGGGTCTATTGGGAACCAAGC
TGGAGTGCAGTGGCACAATCTTGGCTCACTGCAATCTCCGCCTCCTGGGTTCAAGCGATTCTCCTGCCTC
AGCCTCCCGAGTTGTTGGGATTCCAGGCATGCATGACCAGGCTCAGCTAATTTTTGTTTTTTTGGTAGAG
ACGGGGTTTCACCATATTGGCCAGGCTGGTCTCCAACTCCTAATCTCAGGTGATCTACCCACCTTGGCCT
CCCAAATTGCTGGGATTACAGGCGTGAACCACTGCTCCCTTCCCTGTCCTTCTGATTTTGTAGGTAACCA
CGTGCGGACCGAGCGGCCGCAGGAACCCCTAGTGATGGAGTTGGCCACTCCCTCTCTGCGCGCTCGCTCG
CTCACTGAGGCCGGGCGACCAAAGGTCGCCCGACGCCCGGGCTTTGCCCGGGCGGCCTCAGTGAGCGAGC
GAGCGCGCAGCTGCCTGCAGGGGCGCCTGATGCGGTATTTTCTCCTTACGCATCTGTGCGGTATTTCACA
CCGCATA
[95 nt withheld, positions 4488-4582]
T
[46 nt withheld, positions 4584-4629]
C
[141 nt withheld, positions 4631-4771]
CCTTTGACGTTGGAGTCCACGTTCTTT
[37 nt withheld, positions 4799-4835]
ACTCTATCTCGGGCTATTCTTTTGATTTATAAGGGATTTTGCCGATTTCGGTCTATTGGTTAAAAAATGA
GCTGATTTAACAAAAATTTAACGCGAATTTTAACAAAATATTAACGTTTACAATTTTATGGTGCACTCTC
AGTACAATCTGCTCTGATGCCGCATAGTTAAGCCAGCCCCGACACCCGCCAACACCCGCTGACGCGCCCT
GACGGGCTTGTCTGCTCCCGGCATCCGCTTACAGACAAGCTGTGACCGTCTCCGGGAGCTGCATGTGTCA
GAGGTTTTCACCGTCATCACCGAAACGCGCGAGACGAAAGGGCCTCGTGATACGCCTATTTTTATAGGTT
AATGTCATGATAATAATGGTTTCTTAGACGTCAGGTGGCACTTTTCGGGGAAATGTGCGCGGAACCCCTA
TTTGTTTATTTTTCTAAATACATTCAAATATGTATCCGCTCATGAGACAATAACCCTGATAAATGCTTCA
ATAATATTGAAAAAGGAAGAGTATGAGTATTCAACATTTCCGTGTCGCCCTTATTCCCTTTTTTGCGGCA
TTTTGCCTTCCTGTTTTTGCTCACCCAGAAACGCTGGTGAAAGTAAAAGATGCTGAAGATCAGTTGGGTG
CACGAGTGGGTTACATCGAACTGGATCTCAACAGCGGTAAGATCCTTGAGAGTTTTCGCCCCGAAGAACG
TTTTCCAATGATGAGCACTTTTAAAGTTCTGCTATGTGGCGCGGTATTATCCCGTATTGACGCCGGGCAA
GAGCAACTCGGTCGCCGCATACACTATTCTCAGAATGACTTGGTTGAGTACTCACCAGTCACAGAAAAGC
ATCTTACGGATGGCATGACAGTAAGAGAATTATGCAGTGCTGCCATAACCATGAGTGATAACACTGCGGC
CAACTTACTTCTGACAACGATCGGAGGACCGAAGGAGCTAACCGCTTTTTTGCACAACATGGGGGATCAT
GTAACTCGCCTTGATCGTTGGGAACCGGAGCTGAATGAAGCCATACCAAACGACGAGCGTGACACCACGA
TGCCTGTAGCAATGGCAACAACGTTGCGCAAACTATTAACTGGCGAACTACTTACTCTAGCTTCCCGGCA
ACAATTAATAGACTGGATGGAGGCGGATAAAGTTGCAGGACCACTTCTGCGCTCGGCCCTTCCGGCTGGC
TGGTTTATTGCTGATAAATCTGGAGCCGGTGAGCGTGGGTCTCGCGGTATCATTGCAGCACTGGGGCCAG
ATGGTAAGCCCTCCCGTATCGTAGTTATCTACACGACGGGGAGTCAGGCAACTATGGATGAACGAAATAG
ACAGATCGCTGAGATAGGTGCCTCACTGATTAAGCATTGGTAACTGTCAGACCAAGTTTACTCATATATA
CTTTAGATTGATTTAAAACTTCATTTTTAATTTAAAAGGATCTAGGTGAAGATCCTTTTTGATAATCTCA
TGACCAAAATCCCTTAACGTGAGTTTTCGTTCCACTGAGCGTCAGACCCCGTAGAAAAGATCAAAGGATC
TTCTTGAGATCCTTTTTTTCTGCGCGTAATCTGCTGCTTGCAAACAAAAAAACCACCGCTACCAGCGGTG
GTTTGTTTGCCGGATCAAGAGCTACCAACTCTTTTTCCGAAGGTAACTGGCTTCAGCAGAGCGCAGATAC
CAAATACTGTTCTTCTAGTGTAGCCGTAGTTAGGCCACCACTTCAAGAACTCTGTAGCACCGCCTACATA
CCTCGCTCTGCTAATCCTGTTACCAGTGGCTGCTGCCAGTGGCGATAAGTCGTGTCTTACCGGGTTGGAC
TCAAGACGATAGTTACCGGATAAGGCGCAGCGGTCGGGCTGAACGGGGGGTTCGTGCACACAGCCCAGCT
TGGAGCGAACGACCTACACCGAACTGAGATACCTACAGCGTGAGCTATGAGAAAGCGCCACGCTTCCCGA
AGGGAGAAAGGCGGACAGGTATCCGGTAAGCGGCAGGGTCGGAACAGGAGAGCGCACGAGGGAGCTTCCA
GGGGGAAACGCCTGGTATCTTTATAGTCCTGTCGGGTTTCGCCACCTCTGACTTGAGCGTCGATTTTTGT
GATGCTCGTCAGGGGGGCGGAGCCTATGGAAAAACGCCAGCAACGCGGCCTTTTTACGGTTCCTGGCCTT
TTGCTGGCCTTTTGCTCACATGT
